Addgene plasmid #67760: pERB258
Purpose: Expresses diffuse K560-mCherry-eDHFR
Depositing lab: Michael Lampson. Depositing organization: University of Pennsylvania. Publication: Optogenetic control of organelle transport using a photocaged chemical inducer of dimerization. Ballister ER, Ayloo S, Chenoweth DM, Lampson MA, Holzbaur EL. Curr Biol. 2015 May 18;25(10):R407-8. doi: 10.1016/j.cub.2015.03.056. PubMed 25989077.
Backbone
  Vector backbone: pEM791
  Vector type: Mammalian Expression
Growth in bacteria
  Bacterial resistance: Ampicillin, 100 μg/mL
  Growth temperature: 37°C
  Growth strain: DH5alpha
  Copy number: High Copy
Gene/Insert
  Gene/Insert name: Kif5b(560)-mCherry-eDHFR
  Species: H. sapiens (human)
  Mutation: Kif5b insert (Y274H, L398F, and K420M) compared to the NCBI reference (EAW85976.1)
  Tag / fusion protein: mCherry
Terms and licenses: Academic/Nonprofit Terms; Industry Terms: Not Available to Industry
How to cite: pERB258 was a gift from Michael Lampson (Addgene plasmid # 67760)
