[The description below was written by a language model from this plasmid's Addgene catalogue record and pLannotate feature annotations shown in this document.]
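Description:
pERB258 is a mammalian expression plasmid of about 8.9 kb built on the pEM791 backbone. It is propagated in E. coli through a high-copy ColE1/pUC-type origin with ampicillin selection (AmpR). Its payload is a single fusion protein, Kif5b(560)-mCherry-eDHFR. This consists of a truncated fragment of the human kinesin-1 heavy chain KIF5B (the "K560" motor construct), followed in frame by the red fluorescent protein mCherry and then E. coli dihydrofolate reductase. The record notes three differences in the Kif5b portion relative to the NCBI reference: Y274H, L398F and K420M. Expression is driven by a CAG-type arrangement of CMV enhancer, chicken β-actin promoter and chimeric β-actin/β-globin intron, and the transcript ends at a rabbit β-globin polyadenylation signal.

Upstream of the expression cassette lies a puromycin N-acetyltransferase gene with a bGH poly(A) signal. No promoter is annotated for this gene, and it is immediately preceded by a lox2272 site. A loxP site sits downstream of the β-globin terminator, so the two incompatible lox sites flank the PuroR and transgene unit. This layout is consistent with Cre recombinase-mediated cassette exchange into a pre-engineered genomic acceptor locus, although the record does not state that use.

According to the stated purpose and the associated publication title, the construct supplies a diffuse, fluorescently trackable kinesin motor. Its eDHFR domain serves as one half of a chemically induced dimerization system with a photocaged dimerizer, which allows light-controlled recruitment of the motor to organelles to drive their transport. The depositor and repository sequences carry essentially the same features, differing by one nucleotide in length and in their numbering origin.
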