Features (pLannotate 1.2.2; 24 found; start..end, strand, type, name):
     52..100     +  polyA_signal   HSV TK poly(A) signal: herpes simplex virus thymidine kinase polyadenylation signal (Cole and Stacy, 1985)
    191..207     -  polyA_signal   bGH poly(A) signal (fragment): bovine growth hormone polyadenylation signal
    312..345     -  protein_bind   lox2272: Cre-mediated recombination occurs in the 8-bp core sequence (GGATACTT). lox2272 sites are compatible with each other, but incompatible with loxP or loxN sites (Lee and Saito, 1988). Cre recombinase
    350..949     +  CDS            PuroR: puromycin N-acetyltransferase; pac from Streptomyces alboniger; confers resistance to puromycin
    999..1064    +  CDS            dmpM (fragment): DMPM_STRAD - Protein inferred from homology: Swiss-Prot protein existence level 3. From Streptomyces alboniger.
   1091..1202    +  polyA_signal   bGH poly(A) signal: bovine growth hormone polyadenylation signal
   1347..1650    +  enhancer       CMV enhancer: human cytomegalovirus immediate early enhancer
   1652..1929    +  promoter       chicken β-actin promoter: No description available
   1930..2946    +  intron         chimeric intron: chimera between introns from chicken β-actin and rabbit β-globin
   3019..4698    +  CDS            KIF5B (fragment): KINH_HUMAN - Also known as KNS, KNS1. Experimental evidence at protein level: Swiss-Prot protein existence level 1. Microtubule-dependent motor required for normal distribution of mitochondria and lysosomes. Can induce formation of neurite-like membrane protrusions in non-neuronal cells in a ZFYVE27-dependent manner (By similarity). Regulates centrosome and nuclear positioning during mitotic entry. During the G2 phase of the cell cycle in a BICD2- dependent manner, antagonizes dynein function and drives the separation of nuclei and centrosomes (PubMed:20386726). Required for anterograde axonal
   4711..5418    +  CDS            mCherry: mCherry is a basic (constitutively fluorescent) red fluorescent protein published in 2004, derived from Discosoma sp.. It is reported to be a very rapidly-maturing monomer with low acid sensitivity.
   5437..5910    +  CDS            ecDHFR: E. coli dihydrofolate reductase; folA
   5964..6041    +  CDS            HBB (fragment): HBB_PONPY - Experimental evidence at transcript level: Swiss-Prot protein existence level 2. Involved in oxygen transport from the lung to the various peripheral tissues. From Pongo pygmaeus (Bornean orangutan).
   6112..6167    +  polyA_signal   β-globin poly(A) signal: rabbit β-globin polyadenylation signal (Gil and Proudfoot, 1987)
   6530..6563    -  protein_bind   loxP: Cre-mediated recombination occurs in the 8-bp core sequence (GCATACAT). Cre recombinase
   6576..6697    +  polyA_signal   SV40 poly(A) signal: SV40 polyadenylation signal
   6716..6734    -  promoter       T3 promoter: promoter for bacteriophage T3 RNA polymerase
   6779..6795    -  protein_bind   lac operator: The lac repressor binds to the lac operator to inhibit transcription in E. coli. This inhibition can be relieved by adding lactose or isopropyl-β-D-thiogalactopyranoside (IPTG). lac repressor encoded by lacI
   6803..6833    -  promoter       lac promoter: promoter for the E. coli lac operon
   6848..6869    -  protein_bind   CAP binding site: CAP binding activates transcription in the presence of cAMP. E. coli catabolite activator protein
   6882..6974    -  CDS            lacI (fragment): lac repressor; lacI; The lac repressor binds to the lac operator to inhibit transcription in E. coli. This inhibition can be relieved by adding lactose or isopropyl-β-D-thiogalactopyranoside (IPTG).
   7157..7745    -  rep_origin     ori: high-copy-number ColE1/pMB1/pBR322/pUC origin of replication
   7916..8776    -  CDS            AmpR: β-lactamase; bla; confers resistance to ampicillin, carbenicillin, and related antibiotics
   8777..8881    -  promoter       AmpR promoter: bla
>Addgene plasmid #67760 | pERB258 | depositor full sequence | sequence record 132265 | pERB258 sequence 8902 bps
AAGCTTAATAAACACGGAAGGAGACAATACCGGAAGGAACCCGCGCTATGACGGCAATAAAAAGACAGAA
TAAAACGCACGGGTGTTGGGTCGTTTGTTCATAAACGCGGGGTTCGGTCCCAGGGCTGGCACTCTGTCGA
TACCCCACCGAGACCCCATTGGGGCCAATACGCCCGCGTTTCTTCCTTTTCCCCACCCCACCCCCCAAGT
TCGGGTGAAGGCCCAGGGCTCGCAGCCAACGTCGGGGCGGCAGGCCCTGCCATAGCCACTGGCCCCGTGG
GTTAGGGACGGGGTCCCCCATTCGAGAATAAATAACTTCGTATAAAGTATCCTATACGAAGTTATCACCA
TGACCGAGTACAAGCCCACGGTGCGCCTCGCCACCCGCGACGACGTCCCCCGGGCCGTACGCACCCTCGC
CGCCGCGTTCGCCGACTACCCCGCCACGCGCCACACCGTCGACCCGGACCGCCACATCGAGCGGGTCACC
GAGCTGCAAGAACTCTTCCTCACGCGCGTCGGGCTCGACATCGGCAAGGTGTGGGTCGCGGACGACGGCG
CCGCGGTGGCGGTCTGGACCACGCCGGAGAGCGTCGAAGCGGGGGCGGTGTTCGCCGAGATCGGCCCGCG
CATGGCCGAGTTGAGCGGTTCCCGGCTGGCCGCGCAGCAACAGATGGAAGGCCTCCTGGCGCCGCACCGG
CCCAAGGAGCCCGCGTGGTTCCTGGCCACCGTCGGCGTCTCGCCCGACCACCAGGGCAAGGGTCTGGGCA
GCGCCGTCGTGCTCCCCGGAGTGGAGGCGGCCGAGCGCGCCGGGGTGCCCGCCTTCCTGGAGACCTCCGC
GCCCCGCAACCTCCCCTTCTACGAGCGGCTCGGCTTCACCGTCACCGCCGACGTCGAGGTGCCCGAAGGA
CCGCGCACCTGGTGCATGACCCGCAAGCCCGGTGCCTGACGCCCGCCCCACGACCCGCAGCGCCCGACCG
AAAGGAGCGCACGACCCCATGGCTCCGACCGAAGCCGACCCGGGCGGCCCCGCCGACCCCGCACCCGCCC
CCGAGGCCCACCGACTCTAGAGCTCGCTGATCAGCCTCGACTGTGCCTTCTAGTTGCCAGCCATCTGTTG
TTTGCCCCTCCCCCGTGCCTTCCTTGACCCTGGAAGGTGCCACTCCCACTGTCCTTTCCTAATAAAATGA
GGAAATTGCATCGCATTGTCTGAGTAGGTGTCATTCTATTCTGGGGGGTGGGGTGGGGCAGGACAGCAAG
GGGGAGGATTGGGAAGACAATAGCACTAGTTATTAATAGTAATCAATTACGGGGTCATTAGTTCATAGCC
CATATATGGAGTTCCGCGTTACATAACTTACGGTAAATGGCCCGCCTGGCTGACCGCCCAACGACCCCCG
CCCATTGACGTCAATAATGACGTATGTTCCCATAGTAACGCCAATAGGGACTTTCCATTGACGTCAATGG
GTGGAGTATTTACGGTAAACTGCCCACTTGGCAGTACATCAAGTGTATCATATGCCAAGTACGCCCCCTA
TTGACGTCAATGACGGTAAATGGCCCGCCTGGCATTATGCCCAGTACATGACCTTATGGGACTTTCCTAC
TTGGCAGTACATCTACGTATTAGTCATCGCTATTACCATGGTCGAGGTGAGCCCCACGTTCTGCTTCACT
CTCCCCATCTCCCCCCCCTCCCCACCCCCAATTTTGTATTTATTTATTTTTTAATTATTTTGTGCAGCGA
TGGGGGCGGGGGGGGGGGGGGGGCGCGCGCCAGGCGGGGCGGGGCGGGGCGAGGGGCGGGGCGGGGCGAG
GCGGAGAGGTGCGGCGGCAGCCAATCAGAGCGGCGCGCTCCGAAAGTTTCCTTTTATGGCGAGGCGGCGG
CGGCGGCGGCCCTATAAAAAGCGAAGCGCGCGGCGGGCGGGAGTCGCTGCGCGCTGCCTTCGCCCCGTGC
CCCGCTCCGCCGCCGCCTCGCGCCGCCCGCCCCGGCTCTGACTGACCGCGTTACTCCCACAGGTGAGCGG
GCGGGACGGCCCTTCTCCTCCGGGCTGTAATTAGCGCTTGGTTTAATGACGGCTTGTTTCTTTTCTGTGG
CTGCGTGAAAGCCTTGAGGGGCTCCGGGAGGGCCCTTTGTGCGGGGGGAGCGGCTCGGGGGGTGCGTGCG
TGTGTGTGTGCGTGGGGAGCGCCGCGTGCGGCTCCGCGCTGCCCGGCGGCTGTGAGCGCTGCGGGCGCGG
CGCGGGGCTTTGTGCGCTCCGCAGTGTGCGCGAGGGGAGCGCGGCCGGGGGCGGTGCCCCGCGGTGCGGG
GGGGGCTGCGAGGGGAACAAAGGCTGCGTGCGGGGTGTGTGCGTGGGGGGGTGAGCAGGGGGTGTGGGCG
CGTCGGTCGGGCTGCAACCCCCCCTGCACCCCCCTCCCCGAGTTGCTGAGCACGGCCCGGCTTCGGGTGC
GGGGCTCCGTACGGGGCGTGGCGCGGGGCTCGCCGTGCCGGGCGGGGGGTGGCGGCAGGTGGGGGTGCCG
GGCGGGGCGGGGCCGCCTCGGGCCGGGGAGGGCTCGGGGGAGGGGCGCGGCGGCCCCCGGAGCGCCGGCG
GCTGTCGAGGCGCGGCGAGCCGCAGCCATTGCCTTTTATGGTAATCGTGCGAGAGGGCGCAGGGACTTCC
TTTGTCCCAAATCTGTGCGGAGCCGAAATCTGGGAGGCGCCGCCGCACCCCCTCTAGCGGGCGCGGGGCG
AAGCGGTGCGGCGCCGGCAGGAAGGAAATGGGCGGGGAGGGCCTTCGTGCGTCGCCGCGCCGCCGTCCCC
TTCTCCCTCTCCAGCCTCGGGGCTGTCCGCGGGGGGACGGCTGCCTTCGGGGGGGACGGGGCAGGGCGGG
GTTCGGCTTCTGGCGTGTGACCGGCGGCTCTAGAGCCTCTGCTAACCATGTTCATGCCTTCTTCTTTTTC
CTACAGCTCCTGGGCAACGTGCTGGTTATTGTGCTGTCTCATCATTTTGGCAAAGAATTGCTCGACCACC
GGCGCGCCATGGCGGACCTGGCCGAGTGCAACATCAAAGTGATGTGTCGCTTCAGACCTCTCAACGAGTC
TGAAGTGAACCGCGGCGACAAGTACATCGCCAAGTTTCAGGGAGAAGACACGGTCGTGATCGCGTCCAAG
CCTTATGCATTTGATCGGGTGTTCCAGTCAAGCACATCTCAAGAGCAAGTGTATAATGACTGTGCAAAGA
AGATTGTTAAAGATGTACTTGAAGGATATAATGGAACAATATTTGCATATGGACAAACATCCTCTGGGAA
GACACACACAATGGAGGGTAAACTTCATGATCCAGAAGGCATGGGAATTATTCCAAGAATAGTGCAAGAT
ATTTTTAATTATATTTACTCCATGGATGAAAATTTGGAATTTCATATTAAGGTTTCATATTTTGAAATAT
ATTTGGATAAGATAAGGGACCTGTTAGATGTTTCAAAGACCAACCTTTCAGTTCATGAAGACAAAAACCG
AGTTCCCTATGTAAAGGGGTGCACAGAGCGTTTTGTATGTAGTCCAGATGAAGTTATGGATACCATAGAT
GAAGGAAAATCCAACAGACATGTAGCAGTTACAAATATGAATGAACATAGCTCTAGGAGTCACAGTATAT
TTCTTATTAATGTCAAACAAGAGAACACACAAACGGAACAAAAGCTGAGTGGAAAACTTTATCTGGTTGA
TTTAGCTGGTAGTGAAAAGGTTAGTAAAACTGGAGCTGAAGGTGCTGTGCTGGATGAAGCTAAAAACATC
AACAAGTCACTTTCTGCTCTTGGAAATGTTATTTCTGCTTTGGCTGAGGGTAGTACATATGTTCCATATC
GAGATAGTAAAATGACAAGAATCCTTCAAGATTCATTAGGTGGCAACTGTAGAACCACTATTGTAATTTG
CTGCTCTCCATCATCATACAATGAGTCTGAAACAAAATCTACACTCTTATTTGGCCAAAGGGCCAAAACA
ATTAAGAACACAGTTTGTGTCAATGTGGAGTTAACTGCAGAACAGTGGAAAAAGAAGTATGAAAAAGAAA
AAGAAAAAAATAAGATCCTGCGGAACACTATTCAGTGGCTTGAAAATGAGCTCAACAGATGGCGTAATGG
GGAGACGGTGCCTATTGATGAACAGTTTGACAAAGAGAAAGCCAACTTGGAAGCTTTCACAGTGGATAAA
GATATTACTCTTACCAATGATAAACCAGCAACCGCAATTGGAGTTATAGGAAATTTTACTGATGCTGAAA
GAAGAAAGTGTGAAGAAGAAATTGCTAAATTATACAAACAGCTTGATGACAAGGATGAAGAAATTAACCA
GCAAAGTCAACTGGTAGAGAAACTGAAGACGCAAATGTTGGATCAGGAGGAGCTTTTGGCATCTACCAGA
AGGGATCAAGACAATATGCAAGCTGAGCTGAATCGCCTTCAAGCAGAAAATGATGCCTCTAAAGAAGAAG
TGAAAGAAGTTTTACAGGCCCTAGAAGAACTTGCTGTCAATTATGATCAGAAGTCTCAGGAAGTTGAAGA
CAAAACTAAGGAATATGAATTGCTTAGTGATGAATTGAATCAGAAATCGGCAACTTTAGCGAGTATAGAT
GCTGAGCTTCAGAAACTTAAGGAAATGACCAACCACCAGAAAAAACGAGCAGCTGAGATGATGGCATCTT
TACTAAAAGGACCGGTCACCATGGTGAGCAAGGGCGAGGAGGATAACATGGCCATCATCAAGGAGTTCAT
GCGCTTCAAGGTGCACATGGAGGGCTCCGTGAACGGCCACGAGTTCGAGATCGAGGGCGAGGGCGAGGGC
CGCCCCTACGAGGGCACCCAGACCGCCAAGCTGAAGGTGACCAAGGGTGGCCCCCTGCCCTTCGCCTGGG
ACATCCTGTCCCCTCAGTTCATGTACGGCTCCAAGGCCTACGTGAAGCACCCCGCCGACATCCCCGACTA
CTTGAAGCTGTCCTTCCCCGAGGGCTTCAAGTGGGAGCGCGTGATGAACTTCGAGGACGGCGGCGTGGTG
ACCGTGACCCAGGACTCCTCCCTGCAGGACGGCGAGTTCATCTACAAGGTGAAGCTGCGCGGCACCAACT
TCCCCTCCGACGGCCCCGTAATGCAGAAGAAGACCATGGGCTGGGAGGCCTCCTCCGAGCGGATGTACCC
CGAGGACGGCGCCCTGAAGGGCGAGATCAAGCAGAGGCTGAAGCTGAAGGACGGCGGCCACTACGACGCT
GAGGTCAAGACCACCTACAAGGCCAAGAAGCCCGTGCAGCTGCCCGGCGCCTACAACGTCAACATCAAGT
TGGACATCACCTCCCACAACGAGGACTACACCATCGTGGAACAGTACGAACGCGCCGAGGGCCGCCACTC
CACCGGCGGCATGGACGAGCTGTATAAGGCCGGCCTGGAGTCTAGAATCAGTCTGATTGCGGCGTTAGCG
GTAGATCGCGTTATCGGCATGGAAAACGCCATGCCGTGGAACCTGCCTGCCGATCTCGCCTGGTTTAAAC
GCAACACCTTAAATAAACCCGTGATTATGGGCCGCCATACCTGGGAATCAATCGGTCGTCCGTTGCCAGG
ACGCAAAAATATTATCCTCAGCAGTCAACCGGGTACGGACGATCGCGTAACGTGGGTGAAGTCGGTGGAT
GAAGCCATCGCGGCGTGTGGTGACGTACCAGAAATCATGGTGATTGGCGGCGGTCGCGTTTATGAACAGT
TCTTGCCAAAAGCGCAAAAACTGTATCTGACGCATATCGACGCAGAAGTGGAAGGCGACACCCATTTCCC
GGATTACGAGCCGGATGACTGGGAATCGGTATTCAGCGAATTCCACGATGCTGATGCGCAGAACTCTCAC
AGCTATTGCTTTGAGATTCTGGAGCGGCGGGAACAAAAACTCATCTCAGAAGAGGATCTTTAATTAAGCG
CTCGAGGCGGCCGCAATTCACTCCTCAGGTGCAGGCTGCCTATCAGAAGGTGGTGGCTGGTGTGGCCAAT
GCCCTGGCTCACAAATACCACTGAGATCTTTTTCCCTCTGCCAAAAATTATGGGGACATCATGAAGCCCC
TTGAGCATCTGACTTCTGGCTAATAAAGGAAATTTATTTTCATTGCAATAGTGTGTTGGAATTTTTTGTG
TCTCTCACTCGGAAGGACATATGGGAGGGCAAATCATTTAAAACATCAGAATGAGTATTTGGTTTAGAGT
TTGGCAACATATGCCCATATGCTGGCTGCCATGAACAAAGGTTGGCTATAAAGAGGTCATCAGTATATGA
AACAGCCCCCTGCTGTCCATTCCTTATTCCATAGAAAAGCCTTGACTTGAGGTTAGATTTTTTTTATATT
TTGTTTTGTGTTATTTTTTTCTTTAACATCCCTAAAATTTTCCTTACATGTTTTACTAGCCAGATTTTTC
CTCCTCTCCTGACTACTCCCAGTCATAGCTGTCCCTCTTCTCTTATGAAGATCCCTCGACCTGAGCGTCG
AGCTAGCATATGGATCCATATAACTTCGTATAATGTATGCTATACGAAGTTATTACGATACCGTCAACTT
GTTTATTGCAGCTTATAATGGTTACAAATAAAGCAATAGCATCACAAATTTCACAAATAAAGCATTTTTT
TCACTGCATTCTAGTTGTGGTTTGTCCAAACTCATCAATGTATCTTAGGTACCCAGCTTTTGTTCCCTTT
AGTGAGGGTTAATTGCGCGCTTGGCGTAATCATGGTCATAGCTGTTTCCTGTGTGAAATTGTTATCCGCT
CACAATTCCACACAACATACGAGCCGGAAGCATAAAGTGTAAAGCCTGGGGTGCCTAATGAGTGAGCTAA
CTCACATTAATTGCGTTGCGCTCACTGCCCGCTTTCCAGTCGGGAAACCTGTCGTGCCAGCTGCATTAAT
GAATCGGCCAACGCGCGGGGAGAGGCGGTTTGCGTATTGGGCGCTCTTCCGCTTCCTCGCTCACTGACTC
GCTGCGCTCGGTCGTTCGGCTGCGGCGAGCGGTATCAGCTCACTCAAAGGCGGTAATACGGTTATCCACA
GAATCAGGGGATAACGCAGGAAAGAACATGTGAGCAAAAGGCCAGCAAAAGGCCAGGAACCGTAAAAAGG
CCGCGTTGCTGGCGTTTTTCCATAGGCTCCGCCCCCCTGACGAGCATCACAAAAATCGACGCTCAAGTCA
GAGGTGGCGAAACCCGACAGGACTATAAAGATACCAGGCGTTTCCCCCTGGAAGCTCCCTCGTGCGCTCT
CCTGTTCCGACCCTGCCGCTTACCGGATACCTGTCCGCCTTTCTCCCTTCGGGAAGCGTGGCGCTTTCTC
ATAGCTCACGCTGTAGGTATCTCAGTTCGGTGTAGGTCGTTCGCTCCAAGCTGGGCTGTGTGCACGAACC
CCCCGTTCAGCCCGACCGCTGCGCCTTATCCGGTAACTATCGTCTTGAGTCCAACCCGGTAAGACACGAC
TTATCGCCACTGGCAGCAGCCACTGGTAACAGGATTAGCAGAGCGAGGTATGTAGGCGGTGCTACAGAGT
TCTTGAAGTGGTGGCCTAACTACGGCTACACTAGAAGAACAGTATTTGGTATCTGCGCTCTGCTGAAGCC
AGTTACCTTCGGAAAAAGAGTTGGTAGCTCTTGATCCGGCAAACAAACCACCGCTGGTAGCGGTGGTTTT
TTTGTTTGCAAGCAGCAGATTACGCGCAGAAAAAAAGGATCTCAAGAAGATCCTTTGATCTTTTCTACGG
GGTCTGACGCTCAGTGGAACGAAAACTCACGTTAAGGGATTTTGGTCATGAGATTATCAAAAAGGATCTT
CACCTAGATCCTTTTAAATTAAAAATGAAGTTTTAAATCAATCTAAAGTATATATGAGTAAACTTGGTCT
GACAGTTACCAATGCTTAATCAGTGAGGCACCTATCTCAGCGATCTGTCTATTTCGTTCATCCATAGTTG
CCTGACTCCCCGTCGTGTAGATAACTACGATACGGGAGGGCTTACCATCTGGCCCCAGTGCTGCAATGAT
ACCGCGAGACCCACGCTCACCGGCTCCAGATTTATCAGCAATAAACCAGCCAGCCGGAAGGGCCGAGCGC
AGAAGTGGTCCTGCAACTTTATCCGCCTCCATCCAGTCTATTAATTGTTGCCGGGAAGCTAGAGTAAGTA
GTTCGCCAGTTAATAGTTTGCGCAACGTTGTTGCCATTGCTACAGGCATCGTGGTGTCACGCTCGTCGTT
TGGTATGGCTTCATTCAGCTCCGGTTCCCAACGATCAAGGCGAGTTACATGATCCCCCATGTTGTGCAAA
AAAGCGGTTAGCTCCTTCGGTCCTCCGATCGTTGTCAGAAGTAAGTTGGCCGCAGTGTTATCACTCATGG
TTATGGCAGCACTGCATAATTCTCTTACTGTCATGCCATCCGTAAGATGCTTTTCTGTGACTGGTGAGTA
CTCAACCAAGTCATTCTGAGAATAGTGTATGCGGCGACCGAGTTGCTCTTGCCCGGCGTCAATACGGGAT
AATACCGCGCCACATAGCAGAACTTTAAAAGTGCTCATCATTGGAAAACGTTCTTCGGGGCGAAAACTCT
CAAGGATCTTACCGCTGTTGAGATCCAGTTCGATGTAACCCACTCGTGCACCCAACTGATCTTCAGCATC
TTTTACTTTCACCAGCGTTTCTGGGTGAGCAAAAACAGGAAGGCAAAATGCCGCAAAAAAGGGAATAAGG
GCGACACGGAAATGTTGAATACTCATACTCTTCCTTTTTCAATATTATTGAAGCATTTATCAGGGTTATT
GTCTCATGAGCGGATACATATTTGAATGTATTTAGAAAAATAAACAAATAGGGGTTCCGCGCACATTTCC
CCGAAAAGTGCC
