Features (pLannotate 1.2.2; 25 found; start..end, strand, type, name):
      1..304     +  enhancer       CMV enhancer: human cytomegalovirus immediate early enhancer
    306..583     +  promoter       chicken β-actin promoter: No description available
    584..1600    +  intron         chimeric intron: chimera between introns from chicken β-actin and rabbit β-globin
   1673..3352    +  CDS            KIF5B (fragment): KINH_HUMAN - Also known as KNS, KNS1. Experimental evidence at protein level: Swiss-Prot protein existence level 1. Microtubule-dependent motor required for normal distribution of mitochondria and lysosomes. Can induce formation of neurite-like membrane protrusions in non-neuronal cells in a ZFYVE27-dependent manner (By similarity). Regulates centrosome and nuclear positioning during mitotic entry. During the G2 phase of the cell cycle in a BICD2- dependent manner, antagonizes dynein function and drives the separation of nuclei and centrosomes (PubMed:20386726). Required for anterograde axonal
   3365..4072    +  CDS            mCherry: mCherry is a basic (constitutively fluorescent) red fluorescent protein published in 2004, derived from Discosoma sp.. It is reported to be a very rapidly-maturing monomer with low acid sensitivity.
   4091..4564    +  CDS            ecDHFR: E. coli dihydrofolate reductase; folA
   4618..4695    +  CDS            HBB (fragment): HBB_PONPY - Experimental evidence at transcript level: Swiss-Prot protein existence level 2. Involved in oxygen transport from the lung to the various peripheral tissues. From Pongo pygmaeus (Bornean orangutan).
   4766..4821    +  polyA_signal   β-globin poly(A) signal: rabbit β-globin polyadenylation signal (Gil and Proudfoot, 1987)
   5185..5218    -  protein_bind   loxP: Cre-mediated recombination occurs in the 8-bp core sequence (GCATACAT). Cre recombinase
   5231..5352    +  polyA_signal   SV40 poly(A) signal: SV40 polyadenylation signal
   5371..5389    -  promoter       T3 promoter: promoter for bacteriophage T3 RNA polymerase
   5434..5450    -  protein_bind   lac operator: The lac repressor binds to the lac operator to inhibit transcription in E. coli. This inhibition can be relieved by adding lactose or isopropyl-β-D-thiogalactopyranoside (IPTG). lac repressor encoded by lacI
   5458..5488    -  promoter       lac promoter: promoter for the E. coli lac operon
   5503..5524    -  protein_bind   CAP binding site: CAP binding activates transcription in the presence of cAMP. E. coli catabolite activator protein
   5537..5629    -  CDS            lacI (fragment): lac repressor; lacI; The lac repressor binds to the lac operator to inhibit transcription in E. coli. This inhibition can be relieved by adding lactose or isopropyl-β-D-thiogalactopyranoside (IPTG).
   5812..6400    -  rep_origin     ori: high-copy-number ColE1/pMB1/pBR322/pUC origin of replication
   6571..7431    -  CDS            AmpR: β-lactamase; bla; confers resistance to ampicillin, carbenicillin, and related antibiotics
   7432..7536    -  promoter       AmpR promoter: bla
   7609..7657    +  polyA_signal   HSV TK poly(A) signal: herpes simplex virus thymidine kinase polyadenylation signal (Cole and Stacy, 1985)
   7748..7764    -  polyA_signal   bGH poly(A) signal (fragment): bovine growth hormone polyadenylation signal
   7869..7902    -  protein_bind   lox2272: Cre-mediated recombination occurs in the 8-bp core sequence (GGATACTT). lox2272 sites are compatible with each other, but incompatible with loxP or loxN sites (Lee and Saito, 1988). Cre recombinase
   7907..8506    +  CDS            PuroR: puromycin N-acetyltransferase; pac from Streptomyces alboniger; confers resistance to puromycin
   8556..8621    +  CDS            dmpM (fragment): DMPM_STRAD - Protein inferred from homology: Swiss-Prot protein existence level 3. From Streptomyces alboniger.
   8648..8759    +  polyA_signal   bGH poly(A) signal: bovine growth hormone polyadenylation signal
   8842..8903    +  enhancer       CMV enhancer (fragment): human cytomegalovirus immediate early enhancer
>Addgene plasmid #67760 | pERB258 | addgene full sequence | sequence record 351601 | Addgene NGS Result
CGTTACATAACTTACGGTAAATGGCCCGCCTGGCTGACCGCCCAACGACCCCCGCCCATTGACGTCAATA
ATGACGTATGTTCCCATAGTAACGCCAATAGGGACTTTCCATTGACGTCAATGGGTGGAGTATTTACGGT
AAACTGCCCACTTGGCAGTACATCAAGTGTATCATATGCCAAGTACGCCCCCTATTGACGTCAATGACGG
TAAATGGCCCGCCTGGCATTATGCCCAGTACATGACCTTATGGGACTTTCCTACTTGGCAGTACATCTAC
GTATTAGTCATCGCTATTACCATGGTCGAGGTGAGCCCCACGTTCTGCTTCACTCTCCCCATCTCCCCCC
CCTCCCCACCCCCAATTTTGTATTTATTTATTTTTTAATTATTTTGTGCAGCGATGGGGGCGGGGGGGGG
GGGGGGGCGCGCGCCRGGSGGGGSGGGGSGGGGSGRGGGGSGGGGSGGGGSGAGGCGGAGAGGTGCGGCG
GCAGCCAATCAGAGCGGCGCGCTCCGAAAGTTTCCTTTTATGGCGAGGCGGCGGCGGCGGCGGCCCTATA
AAAAGCGAAGCGCGCGGCGGGCGGGAGTCGCTGCGCGCTGCCTTCGCCCCGTGCCCCGCTCCGCCGCCGC
CTCGCGCCGCCCGCCCCGGCTCTGACTGACCGCGTTACTCCCACAGGTGAGCGGGCGGGACGGCCCTTCT
CCTCCGGGCTGTAATTAGCGCTTGGTTTAATGACGGCTTGTTTCTTTTCTGTGGCTGCGTGAAAGCCTTG
AGGGGCTCCGGGAGGGCCCTTTGTGCGGGGGGAGCGGCTCGGGGGGTGCGTGCGTGTGTGTGTGCGTGGG
GAGCGCCGCGTGCGGCTCCGCGCTGCCCGGCGGCTGTGAGCGCTGCGGGCGCGGCGCGGGGCTTTGTGCG
CTCCGCAGTGTGCGCGAGGGGAGCGCGGCCGGGGGCGGTGCCCCGCGGTGCGGGGGGGGCTGCGAGGGGA
ACAAAGGCTGCGTGCGGGGTGTGTGCGTGGGGGGGTGAGCAGGGGGTGTGGGCGCGTCGGTCGGGCTGCA
ACCCCCCCTGCACCCCCCTCCCCGAGTTGCTGAGCACGGCCCGGCTTCGGGTGCGGGGCTCCGTACGGGG
CGTGGCGCGGGGCTCGCCGTGCCGGGCGGGGGGTGGCGGCAGGTGGGGGTGCCGGGCGGGGCGGGGCCGC
CTCGGGCCGGGGAGGGCTCGGGGGAGGGGCGCGGCGGCCCCCGGAGCGCCGGCGGCTGTCGAGGCGCGGC
GAGCCGCAGCCATTGCCTTTTATGGTAATCGTGCGAGAGGGCGCAGGGACTTCCTTTGTCCCAAATCTGT
GCGGAGCCGAAATCTGGGAGGCGCCGCCGCACCCCCTCTAGCGGGCGCGGGGCGAAGCGGTGCGGCGCCG
GCAGGAAGGAAATGGGCGGGGAGGGCCTTCGTGCGTCGCCGCGCCGCCGTCCCCTTCTCCCTCTCCAGCC
TCGGGGCTGTCCGCGGGGGGACGGCTGCCTTCGGGGGGGACGGGGCAGGGCGGGGTTCGGCTTCTGGCGT
GTGACCGGCGGCTCTAGAGCCTCTGCTAACCATGTTCATGCCTTCTTCTTTTTCCTACAGCTCCTGGGCA
ACGTGCTGGTTATTGTGCTGTCTCATCATTTTGGCAAAGAATTGCTCGACCACCGGCGCGCCATGGCGGA
CCTGGCCGAGTGCAACATCAAAGTGATGTGTCGCTTCAGACCTCTCAACGAGTCTGAAGTGAACCGCGGC
GACAAGTACATCGCCAAGTTTCAGGGAGAAGACACGGTCGTGATCGCGTCCAAGCCTTATGCATTTGATC
GGGTGTTCCAGTCAAGCACATCTCAAGAGCAAGTGTATAATGACTGTGCAAAGAAGATTGTTAAAGATGT
ACTTGAAGGATATAATGGAACAATATTTGCATATGGACAAACATCCTCTGGGAAGACACACACAATGGAG
GGTAAACTTCATGATCCAGAGGGCATGGGAATTATTCCAAGAATAGTGCAAGATATTTTTAATTATATTT
ACTCCATGGATGAAAATTTGGAATTTCATATTAAGGTTTCATATTTTGAAATATATTTGGATAAGATAAG
GGACCTGTTAGATGTTTCAAAGACCAACCTTTCAGTTCATGAAGACAAAAACCGAGTTCCCTATGTAAAG
GGGTGCACAGAGCGTTTTGTATGTAGTCCAGATGAAGTTATGGATACCATAGATGAAGGAAAATCCAACA
GACATGTAGCAGTTACAAATATGAATGAACATAGCTCTAGGAGTCACAGTATATTTCTTATTAATGTCAA
ACAAGAGAACACACAAACGGAACAAAAGCTGAGTGGAAAACTTTATCTGGTTGATTTAGCTGGTAGTGAA
AAGGTTAGTAAAACTGGAGCTGAAGGTGCTGTGCTGGATGAAGCTAAAAACATCAACAAGTCACTTTCTG
CTCTTGGAAATGTTATTTCTGCTTTGGCTGAGGGTAGTACACATGTTCCATATCGAGATAGTAAAATGAC
AAGAATCCTTCAAGATTCATTAGGTGGCAACTGTAGAACCACTATTGTAATTTGCTGCTCTCCATCATCA
TACAATGAGTCTGAAACAAAATCTACACTCTTATTTGGCCAAAGGGCCAAAACAATTAAGAACACAGTTT
GTGTCAATGTGGAGTTAACTGCAGAACAGTGGAAAAAGAAGTATGAAAAAGAAAAAGAAAAAAATAAGAT
CCTGCGGAACACTATTCAGTGGCTTGAAAATGAGCTCAACAGATGGCGTAATGGGGAGACGGTGCCTATT
GATGAACAGTTTGACAAAGAGAAAGCCAACTTGGAAGCTTTCACAGTGGATAAAGATATTACTTTTACCA
ATGATAAACCAGCAACCGCAATTGGAGTTATAGGAAATTTTACTGATGCTGAAAGAAGAATGTGTGAAGA
AGAAATTGCTAAATTATACAAACAGCTTGATGACAAGGATGAAGAAATTAACCAGCAAAGTCAACTGGTA
GAGAAACTGAAGACGCAAATGTTGGATCAGGAGGAGCTTTTGGCATCTACCAGAAGGGATCAAGACAATA
TGCAAGCTGAGCTGAATCGCCTTCAAGCAGAAAATGATGCCTCTAAAGAAGAAGTGAAAGAAGTTTTACA
GGCCCTAGAAGAACTTGCTGTCAATTATGATCAGAAGTCTCAGGAAGTTGAAGACAAAACTAAGGAATAT
GAATTGCTTAGTGATGAATTGAATCAGAAATCGGCAACTTTAGCGAGTATAGATGCTGAGCTTCAGAAAC
TTAAGGAAATGACCAACCACCAGAAAAAACGAGCAGCTGAGATGATGGCATCTTTACTAAAAGGACCGGT
CACCATGGTGAGCAAGGGCGAGGAGGATAACATGGCCATCATCAAGGAGTTCATGCGCTTCAAGGTGCAC
ATGGAGGGCTCCGTGAACGGCCACGAGTTCGAGATCGAGGGCGAGGGCGAGGGCCGCCCCTACGAGGGCA
CCCAGACCGCCAAGCTGAAGGTGACCAAGGGTGGCCCCCTGCCCTTCGCCTGGGACATCCTGTCCCCTCA
GTTCATGTACGGCTCCAAGGCCTACGTGAAGCACCCCGCCGACATCCCCGACTACTTGAAGCTGTCCTTC
CCCGAGGGCTTCAAGTGGGAGCGCGTGATGAACTTCGAGGACGGCGGCGTGGTGACCGTGACCCAGGACT
CCTCCCTGCAGGACGGCGAGTTCATCTACAAGGTGAAGCTGCGCGGCACCAACTTCCCCTCCGACGGCCC
CGTAATGCAGAAGAAGACCATGGGCTGGGAGGCCTCCTCCGAGCGGATGTACCCCGAGGACGGCGCCCTG
AAGGGCGAGATCAAGCAGAGGCTGAAGCTGAAGGACGGCGGCCACTACGACGCTGAGGTCAAGACCACCT
ACAAGGCCAAGAAGCCCGTGCAGCTGCCCGGCGCCTACAACGTCAACATCAAGTTGGACATCACCTCCCA
CAACGAGGACTACACCATCGTGGAACAGTACGAACGCGCCGAGGGCCGCCACTCCACCGGCGGCATGGAC
GAGCTGTATAAGGCCGGCCTGGAGTCTAGAATCAGTCTGATTGCGGCGTTAGCGGTAGATCGCGTTATCG
GCATGGAAAACGCCATGCCGTGGAACCTGCCTGCCGATCTCGCCTGGTTTAAACGCAACACCTTAAATAA
ACCCGTGATTATGGGCCGCCATACCTGGGAATCAATCGGTCGTCCGTTGCCAGGACGCAAAAATATTATC
CTCAGCAGTCAACCGGGTACGGACGATCGCGTAACGTGGGTGAAGTCGGTGGATGAAGCCATCGCGGCGT
GTGGTGACGTACCAGAAATCATGGTGATTGGCGGCGGTCGCGTTTATGAACAGTTCTTGCCAAAAGCGCA
AAAACTGTATCTGACGCATATCGACGCAGAAGTGGAAGGCGACACCCATTTCCCGGATTACGAGCCGGAT
GACTGGGAATCGGTATTCAGCGAATTCCACGATGCTGATGCGCAGAACTCTCACAGCTATTGCTTTGAGA
TTCTGGAGCGGCGGGAACAAAAACTCATCTCAGAAGAGGATCTTTAATTAAGCGCTCGAGGCGGCCGCAA
TTCACTCCTCAGGTGCAGGCTGCCTATCAGAAGGTGGTGGCTGGTGTGGCCAATGCCCTGGCTCACAAAT
ACCACTGAGATCTTTTTCCCTCTGCCAAAAATTATGGGGACATCATGAAGCCCCTTGAGCATCTGACTTC
TGGCTAATAAAGGAAATTTATTTTCATTGCAATAGTGTGTTGGAATTTTTTGTGTCTCTCACTCGGAAGG
ACATATGGGAGGGCAAATCATTTAAAACATCAGAATGAGTATTTGGTTTAGAGTTTGGCAACATATGCCC
ATATGCTGGCTGCCATGAACAAAGGTTGGCTATAAAGAGGTCATCAGTATATGAAACAGCCCCCTGCTGT
CCATTCCTTATTCCATAGAAAAGCCTTGACTTGAGGTTAGATTTTTTTTATATTTTGTTTTGTGTTATTT
TTTTCTTTAACATCCCTAAAATTTTCCTTACATGTTTTACTAGCCAGATTTTTCCTCCTCTCCTGACTAC
TCCCAGTCATAGCTGTCCCTCTTCTCTTATGGAGATCCCTCGACCTGCACCGTCGAGCTAGCATATGGAT
CCATATAACTTCGTATAATGTATGCTATACGAAGTTATTACGATACCGTCAACTTGTTTATTGCAGCTTA
TAATGGTTACAAATAAAGCAATAGCATCACAAATTTCACAAATAAAGCATTTTTTTCACTGCATTCTAGT
TGTGGTTTGTCCAAACTCATCAATGTATCTTAGGTACCCAGCTTTTGTTCCCTTTAGTGAGGGTTAATTG
CGCGCTTGGCGTAATCATGGTCATAGCTGTTTCCTGTGTGAAATTGTTATCCGCTCACAATTCCACACAA
CATACGAGCCGGAAGCATAAAGTGTAAAGCCTGGGGTGCCTAATGAGTGAGCTAACTCACATTAATTGCG
TTGCGCTCACTGCCCGCTTTCCAGTCGGGAAACCTGTCGTGCCAGCTGCATTAATGAATCGGCCAACGCG
CGGGGAGAGGCGGTTTGCGTATTGGGCGCTCTTCCGCTTCCTCGCTCACTGACTCGCTGCGCTCGGTCGT
TCGGCTGCGGCGAGCGGTATCAGCTCACTCAAAGGCGGTAATACGGTTATCCACAGAATCAGGGGATAAC
GCAGGAAAGAACATGTGAGCAAAAGGCCAGCAAAAGGCCAGGAACCGTAAAAAGGCCGCGTTGCTGGCGT
TTTTCCATAGGCTCCGCCCCCCTGACGAGCATCACAAAAATCGACGCTCAAGTCAGAGGTGGCGAAACCC
GACAGGACTATAAAGATACCAGGCGTTTCCCCCTGGAAGCTCCCTCGTGCGCTCTCCTGTTCCGACCCTG
CCGCTTACCGGATACCTGTCCGCCTTTCTCCCTTCGGGAAGCGTGGCGCTTTCTCATAGCTCACGCTGTA
GGTATCTCAGTTCGGTGTAGGTCGTTCGCTCCAAGCTGGGCTGTGTGCACGAACCCCCCGTTCAGCCCGA
CCGCTGCGCCTTATCCGGTAACTATCGTCTTGAGTCCAACCCGGTAAGACACGACTTATCGCCACTGGCA
GCAGCCACTGGTAACAGGATTAGCAGAGCGAGGTATGTAGGCGGTGCTACAGAGTTCTTGAAGTGGTGGC
CTAACTACGGCTACACTAGAAGAACAGTATTTGGTATCTGCGCTCTGCTGAAGCCAGTTACCTTCGGAAA
AAGAGTTGGTAGCTCTTGATCCGGCAAACAAACCACCGCTGGTAGCGGTGGTTTTTTTGTTTGCAAGCAG
CAGATTACGCGCAGAAAAAAAGGATCTCAAGAAGATCCTTTGATCTTTTCTACGGGGTCTGACGCTCAGT
GGAACGAAAACTCACGTTAAGGGATTTTGGTCATGAGATTATCAAAAAGGATCTTCACCTAGATCCTTTT
AAATTAAAAATGAAGTTTTAAATCAATCTAAAGTATATATGAGTAAACTTGGTCTGACAGTTACCAATGC
TTAATCAGTGAGGCACCTATCTCAGCGATCTGTCTATTTCGTTCATCCATAGTTGCCTGACTCCCCGTCG
TGTAGATAACTACGATACGGGAGGGCTTACCATCTGGCCCCAGTGCTGCAATGATACCGCGAGACCCACG
CTCACCGGCTCCAGATTTATCAGCAATAAACCAGCCAGCCGGAAGGGCCGAGCGCAGAAGTGGTCCTGCA
ACTTTATCCGCCTCCATCCAGTCTATTAATTGTTGCCGGGAAGCTAGAGTAAGTAGTTCGCCAGTTAATA
GTTTGCGCAACGTTGTTGCCATTGCTACAGGCATCGTGGTGTCACGCTCGTCGTTTGGTATGGCTTCATT
CAGCTCCGGTTCCCAACGATCAAGGCGAGTTACATGATCCCCCATGTTGTGCAAAAAAGCGGTTAGCTCC
TTCGGTCCTCCGATCGTTGTCAGAAGTAAGTTGGCCGCAGTGTTATCACTCATGGTTATGGCAGCACTGC
ATAATTCTCTTACTGTCATGCCATCCGTAAGATGCTTTTCTGTGACTGGTGAGTACTCAACCAAGTCATT
CTGAGAATAGTGTATGCGGCGACCGAGTTGCTCTTGCCCGGCGTCAATACGGGATAATACCGCGCCACAT
AGCAGAACTTTAAAAGTGCTCATCATTGGAAAACGTTCTTCGGGGCGAAAACTCTCAAGGATCTTACCGC
TGTTGAGATCCAGTTCGATGTAACCCACTCGTGCACCCAACTGATCTTCAGCATCTTTTACTTTCACCAG
CGTTTCTGGGTGAGCAAAAACAGGAAGGCAAAATGCCGCAAAAAAGGGAATAAGGGCGACACGGAAATGT
TGAATACTCATACTCTTCCTTTTTCAATATTATTGAAGCATTTATCAGGGTTATTGTCTCATGAGCGGAT
ACATATTTGAATGTATTTAGAAAAATAAACAAATAGGGGTTCCGCGCACATTTCCCCGAAAAGTGCCAAG
CTTAATAAACACGGAAGGAGACAATACCGGAAGGAACCCGCGCTATGACGGCAATAAAAAGACAGAATAA
AACGCACGGGTGTTGGGTCGTTTGTTCATAAACGCGGGGTTCGGTCCCAGGGCTGGCACTCTGTCGATAC
CCCACCGAGACCCCATTGGGGCCAATACGCCCGCGTTTCTTCCTTTTCCCCACCCCACCCCCCAAGTTCG
GGTGAAGGCCCAGGGCTCGCAGCCAACGTCGGGGCGGCAGGCCCTGCCATAGCCACTGGCCCCGTGGGTT
AGGGACGGGGTCCCCCATTCGAGAATAAATAACTTCGTATAAAGTATCCTATACGAAGTTATCACCATGA
CCGAGTACAAGCCCACGGTGCGCCTCGCCACCCGCGACGACGTCCCCCGGGCCGTACGCACCCTCGCCGC
CGCGTTCGCCGACTACCCCGCCACGCGCCACACCGTCGACCCGGACCGCCACATCGAGCGGGTCACCGAG
CTGCAAGAACTCTTCCTCACGCGCGTCGGGCTCGACATCGGCAAGGTGTGGGTCGCGGACGACGGCGCCG
CGGTGGCGGTCTGGACCACGCCGGAGAGCGTCGAAGCGGGGGCGGTGTTCGCCGAGATCGGCCCGCGCAT
GGCCGAGTTGAGCGGTTCCCGGCTGGCCGCGCAGCAACAGATGGAAGGCCTCCTGGCGCCGCACCGGCCC
AAGGAGCCCGCGTGGTTCCTGGCCACCGTCGGCGTCTCGCCCGACCACCAGGGCAAGGGTCTGGGCAGCG
CCGTCGTGCTCCCCGGAGTGGAGGCGGCCGAGCGCGCCGGGGTGCCCGCCTTCCTGGAGACCTCCGCGCC
CCGCAACCTCCCCTTCTACGAGCGGCTCGGCTTCACCGTCACCGCCGACGTCGAGGTGCCCGAAGGACCG
CGCACCTGGTGCATGACCCGCAAGCCCGGTGCCTGACGCCCGCCCCACGACCCGCAGCGCCCGACCGAAA
GGAGCGCACGACCCCATGGCTCCGACCGAAGCCACCCGGGGCGGCCCCGCCGACCCCGCACCCGCCCCCG
AGGCCCACCGACTCTAGAGCTCGCTGATCAGCCTCGACTGTGCCTTCTAGTTGCCAGCCATCTGTTGTTT
GCCCCTCCCCCGTGCCTTCCTTGACCCTGGAAGGTGCCACTCCCACTGTCCTTTCCTAATAAAATGAGGA
AATTGCATCGCATTGTCTGAGTAGGTGTCATTCTATTCTGGGGGGTGGGGTGGGGCAGGACAGCAAGGGG
GAGGATTGGGAAGACAATAGCACTAGTTATTAATAGTAATCAATTACGGGGTCATTAGTTCATAGCCCAT
ATATGGAGTTCCG
