>Addgene plasmid #67760 | pERB258 | addgene partial sequence | sequence record 128631 | Bglob-pA-R 5'-ttttggcagagggaaaaaga-3'
CACCAGCCACCACCTTCTGATAGGCAGCCTGCACCTGAGGAGTGAATTGCGGCCGCCTCGAGCGCTTAAT
TAAAGATCCTCTTCTGAGATGAGTTTTTGTTCCCGCCGCTCCAGAATCTCAAAGCAATAGCTGTGAGAGT
TCTGCGCATCAGCATCGTGGAATTCGCTGAATACCGATTCCCAGTCATCCGGCTCGTAATCCGGGAAATG
GGTGTCGCCTTCCACTTCTGCGTCGATATGCGTCAGATACAGTTTTTGCGCTTTTGGCAAGAACTGTTCA
TAAACGCGACCGCCGCCAATCACCATGATTTCTGGTACGTCACCACACGCCGCGATGGCTTCATCCACCG
ACTTCACCCACGTTACGCGATCGTCCGTACCCGGTTGACTGCTGAGGATAATATTTTTGCGTCCTGGCAA
CGGACGACCGATTGATTCCCAGGTATGGCGGCCCATAATCACGGGTTTATTTAAGGTGTTGCGTTTAAAC
CAGGCGAGATCGGCAGGCAGGTTCCACGGCATGGCGTTTTCCATGCCGATAACGCGATCTACCGCTAACG
CCGCAATCAGACTGATTCTAGACTCCAGGCCGGCCTTATACAGCTCGTCCATGCCGCCGGTGGAGTGGCG
GCCCTCGGCGCGTTCGTACTGTTCCACGATGGTGTAGTCCTCGTTGTGGGAGGTGATGTCCAACTTGATG
TTGACGTTGTAGGCGCCGGGCAGCTGCACGGGCTTCTTGGCCTTGTA
