>Addgene plasmid #67760 | pERB258 | addgene partial sequence | sequence record 130799 | pTriExUP 5'-GGTTATTGTGCTGTCTCATCA-3'
ACCTGGCCGAGTGCAACATCAAAGTGATGTGTCGCTTCAGACCTCTCAACGAGTCTGAAGTGAACCGCGG
CGACAAGTACATCGCCAAGTTTCAGGGAGAAGACACGGTCGTGATCGCGTCCAAGCCTTATGCATTTGAT
CGGGTGTTCCAGTCAAGCACATCTCAAGAGCAAGTGTATAATGACTGTGCAAAGAAGATTGTTAAAGATG
TACTTGAAGGATATAATGGAACAATATTTGCATATGGACAAACATCCTCTGGGAAGACACACACAATGGA
GGGTAAACTTCATGATCCAGAGGGCATGGGAATTATTCCAAGAATAGTGCAAGATATTTTTAATTATATT
TACTCCATGGATGAAAATTTGGAATTTCATATTAAGGTTTCATATTTTGAAATATATTTGGATAAGATAA
GGGACCTGTTAGATGTTTCAAAGACCAACCTTTCAGTTCATGAAGACAAAAACCGAGTTCCCTATGTAAA
GGGGTGCACAGAGCGTTTTGTATGTAGTCCAGATGAAGTTATGGATACCATAGATGAAGGAAAATCCAAC
AGACATGTAGCAGTTACAAATATGAATGAACATAGCTCTAGGAGTCACAGTATATTTCTTATTAATGTCA
AACAAGAGAACACACAAACGGAACAAAAGCTGAGTGGAAAACTTTATCTGGTTGATTTAGCTGGTAGTGA
A
